Addgene plasmid #148451: pT7-EGFP-C1-HsRCK-K135A-shRNAres_AC
Purpose: Mammalian Expression of HsRck-K135A-shRNAres
Depositing lab: Elisa Izaurralde. Depositing organization: Max Planck Institute for Developmental Biology. Publication: miRISC and the CCR4-NOT complex silence mRNA targets independently of 43S ribosomal scanning. Kuzuoglu-Ozturk D, Bhandari D, Huntzinger E, Fauser M, Helms S, Izaurralde E. EMBO J. 2016 Jun 1;35(11):1186-203. doi: 10.15252/embj.201592901. Epub 2016 Mar 23. PubMed 27009120.
Backbone
  Vector backbone: Unknown
  Vector type: Mammalian Expression
Growth in bacteria
  Bacterial resistance: Kanamycin, 50 μg/mL
  Growth temperature: 37°C
  Growth strain: DH5alpha
  Copy number: High Copy
Gene/Insert
  Gene/Insert name: HsRck-K135A-shRNAres (alt name: DDX6)
  Species: H. sapiens (human)
  Entrez Gene: DDX6 (a.k.a. HLR2, IDDILF, P54, RCK, Rck/p54)
  Cloning method: Unknown
Terms and licenses: Academic/Nonprofit Terms; Industry Terms: Not Available to Industry
Depositor comments: ORF extracted from NCBI: NM_004397.3 Plasmids from this collection were made available to the research community and donated after the lab closed. Please note that the sequence provided by the depositing laboratory may be theoretical/predicted or based on Sanger sequencing results. There may be discrepancies between sequencing results obtained by Addgene and the depositor sequence. If an Addgene verified sequence is not available, please contact before placing your order to request that our lab fully sequence the plasmid.
How to cite: pT7-EGFP-C1-HsRCK-K135A-shRNAres_AC was a gift from Elisa Izaurralde (Addgene plasmid # 148451 ; http://n2t.net/addgene:148451 ; RRID:Addgene_148451)
