[The description below was written by a language model from this plasmid's Addgene catalogue record and pLannotate feature annotations shown in this document.]
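Description:
pT7-EGFP-C1-HsRCK-K135A-shRNAres_AC is a 6,188 nt mammalian expression plasmid encoding human DDX6 (also called RCK or p54), a protein associated with P-body formation, storage of translationally repressed mRNAs and decapping. The catalogue lists the backbone as unknown, but the name and feature layout are consistent with an EGFP-C1-type vector modified to carry a T7 promoter. The CMV immediate early enhancer and promoter drive an EGFP coding sequence followed directly by the DDX6 ORF, an arrangement consistent with an N-terminally EGFP-tagged fusion protein. The transcript ends at an SV40 polyadenylation signal. The T7 promoter sits between the CMV promoter and EGFP and would allow transcription by T7 RNA polymerase. The insert carries a K135A substitution and, as the "shRNAres" label indicates, is meant to be resistant to an shRNA targeting DDX6. The record does not describe which nucleotide changes confer resistance or the functional effect of K135A.

Propagation in bacteria relies on a high-copy ColE1/pUC-type origin and kanamycin selection. The Tn5 NeoR/KanR gene is placed behind tandem bacterial (AmpR) and SV40 early promoters with an HSV TK poly(A) signal, so the same marker can also support G418 selection in mammalian cells. An f1 origin is also present. Several short annotated fragments (HIV-1 LTR, SV40 large T antigen, ble, bGH poly(A)) are likely partial matches in backbone sequence rather than functional elements. The design suits complementation experiments in which endogenous DDX6 is knocked down and the mutant re-expressed. The associated publication concerns miRISC and CCR4-NOT-mediated mRNA silencing. The depositor sequence may be theoretical rather than fully verified.
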