Features (pLannotate 1.2.2; 17 found; start..end, strand, type, name):
     61..364     +  enhancer       CMV enhancer: human cytomegalovirus immediate early enhancer
    365..568     +  promoter       CMV promoter: human cytomegalovirus (CMV) immediate early promoter
    564..597     +  LTR            5' LTR (truncated) (fragment): truncated 5' long terminal repeat (LTR) from HIV-1
    613..631     +  promoter       T7 promoter: promoter for bacteriophage T7 RNA polymerase
    665..1381    +  CDS            EGFP: EGFP is a basic (constitutively fluorescent) green fluorescent protein published in 1996, derived from Aequorea victoria. It is reported to be a rapidly-maturing weak dimer with moderate acid sensitivity.
   1397..2812    +  CDS            DDX6 (sequence partly withheld): DDX6_HUMAN - Also known as HLR2, RCK. Experimental evidence at protein level: Swiss-Prot protein existence level 1. Essential for the formation of P-bodies, cytosolic membrane- less ribonucleoprotein granules involved in RNA metabolism through the coordinated storage of mRNAs encoding regulatory functions (PubMed:25995375, PubMed:27342281, PubMed:31422817). Plays a role in P- bodies to coordinate the storage of translationally inactive mRNAs in the cytoplasm and prevent their degradation (PubMed:27342281). In the process of mRNA degradation, plays a role in mRNA decapping (PubMed:16364915). Bl
   2817..2852    +  misc_feature   MCS (fragment): multiple cloning site
   2869..2953    +  CDS            large T antigen (fragment): large T antigen from SV40 (simian virus 40)
   2976..3097    +  polyA_signal   SV40 poly(A) signal: SV40 polyadenylation signal
   3131..3559    -  rep_origin     f1 ori (sequence partly withheld): f1 bacteriophage origin of replication; arrow indicates direction of (+) strand synthesis
   3586..3690    +  promoter       AmpR promoter: bla
   3692..4049    +  promoter       SV40 promoter: SV40 enhancer and early promoter
   4084..4878    +  CDS            NeoR/KanR: aminoglycoside phosphotransferase from Tn5; aph(3')-II (or nptII); confers resistance to neomycin, kanamycin, and G418 (Geneticin®)
   4899..5051    +  CDS            ble (fragment): BLE_KLEPN - Experimental evidence at protein level: Swiss-Prot protein existence level 1. Binding protein with a strong affinity to the bleomycin family of antibiotics. Binds to CL990; an antimitotic-antibiotic compound. From Klebsiella pneumoniae.
   5110..5157    +  polyA_signal   HSV TK poly(A) signal: herpes simplex virus thymidine kinase polyadenylation signal (Cole and Stacy, 1985)
   5248..5264    -  polyA_signal   bGH poly(A) signal (fragment): bovine growth hormone polyadenylation signal
   5486..6074    +  rep_origin     ori: high-copy-number ColE1/pMB1/pBR322/pUC origin of replication
>Addgene plasmid #148451 | pT7-EGFP-C1-HsRCK-K135A-shRNAres_AC | depositor full sequence | sequence record 290899 | Full Sequence
TAGTTATTAATAGTAATCAATTACGGGGTCATTAGTTCATAGCCCATATATGGAGTTCCGCGTTACATAA
CTTACGGTAAATGGCCCGCCTGGCTGACCGCCCAACGACCCCCGCCCATTGACGTCAATAATGACGTATG
TTCCCATAGTAACGCCAATAGGGACTTTCCATTGACGTCAATGGGTGGAGTATTTACGGTAAACTGCCCA
CTTGGCAGTACATCAAGTGTATCATATGCCAAGTACGCCCCCTATTGACGTCAATGACGGTAAATGGCCC
GCCTGGCATTATGCCCAGTACATGACCTTATGGGACTTTCCTACTTGGCAGTACATCTACGTATTAGTCA
TCGCTATTACCATGGTGATGCGGTTTTGGCAGTACATCAATGGGCGTGGATAGCGGTTTGACTCACGGGG
ATTTCCAAGTCTCCACCCCATTGACGTCAATGGGAGTTTGTTTTGGCACCAAAATCAACGGGACTTTCCA
AAATGTCGTAACAACTCCGCCCCATTGACGCAAATGGGCGGTAGGCGTGTACGGTGGGAGGTCTATATAA
GCAGAGCTCTCTGGCTAACTAGAGAACCCACTGCTTACTGGCTTATCGAAATTAATACGACTCACTATAG
GGAGACCCAAGCTCTAGCGCTACCGGTCGCCACCATGGTGAGCAAGGGCGAGGAGCTGTTCACCGGGGTG
GTGCCCATCCTGGTCGAGCTGGACGGCGACGTAAACGGCCACAAGTTCAGCGTGTCCGGCGAGGGCGAGG
GCGATGCCACCTACGGCAAGCTGACCCTGAAGTTCATCTGCACCACCGGCAAGCTGCCCGTGCCCTGGCC
CACCCTCGTGACCACCCTGACCTACGGCGTGCAGTGCTTCAGCCGCTACCCCGACCACATGAAGCAGCAC
GACTTCTTCAAGTCCGCCATGCCCGAAGGCTACGTCCAGGAGCGCACCATCTTCTTCAAGGACGACGGCA
ACTACAAGACCCGCGCCGAGGTGAAGTTCGAGGGCGACACCCTGGTGAACCGCATCGAGCTGAAGGGCAT
CGACTTCAAGGAGGACGGCAACATCCTGGGGCACAAGCTGGAGTACAACTACAACAGCCACAACGTCTAT
ATCATGGCCGACAAGCAGAAGAACGGCATCAAGGTGAACTTCAAGATCCGCCACAACATCGAGGACGGCA
GCGTGCAGCTCGCCGACCACTACCAGCAGAACACCCCCATCGGCGACGGCCCCGTGCTGCTGCCCGACAA
CCACTACCTGAGCACCCAGTCCGCCCTGAGCAAAGACCCCAACGAGAAGCGCGATCACATGGTCCTGCTG
GAGTTCGTGACCGCCGCCGGGATCACTCTCGGCATGGACGAGCTGTACAAGTCCGGACTCAGATCTATGG
GTCTGTCCAGTCAAAATGGTCAGCTGAGAGGCCCTGTGAAACCCACTGGTGGCCCTGGAGGAGGGGGCAC
ACAGACACAGCAACAGATGAACCAGCTGAAAAACACCAACACAATCAATAATGGCACTCAGCAGCAAGCA
CAGAGTATGACCACCACTATTAAACCTGGTGATGACTGGAAAAAGACTTTAAAACTCCCTCCAAAGGATC
TAAGAATCAAAACTTCGGATGTGACCTCCACAAAAGGAAATGAGTTTGAAGATTACTGTTTGAAACGGGA
GTTACTGATGGGAATTTTTGAAATGGGCTGGGAAAAGCCATCTCCTATTCAGGAGGAGAGCATTCCCATT
GCTTTATCTGGTAGGGATATCTTAGCTAGAGCAAAAAATGGAACAGGCGCAAGCGGTGCCTACCTCATTC
CCTTACTTGAACGGCTAGACCTGAAGAAGGACAATATACAAGCAATGGTGATTGTTCCCACTAGAGAACT
TGCTCTACAGGTCAGTCAAATTTGCATCCAGGTCAGCAAACACATGGGAGGGGCCAAAGTGATGGCAACC
ACAGGAGGAACCAATTTACGAGATGACATAATGAGGCTTGATGATACAGTGCACGTGGTGATTGCTACCC
CTGGGAGAATCCTGGATCTTATTAAGAAAGGAGTAGCAAAGGTTGATCATGTCCAGATGATAGTATTGGA
TGAGGCAGATAAGTTGCTGTCACAGGATTTTGTGCAGATAATGGAGGATATTATTCTCACGCTACCTAAA
AACAGGCAGATTTTACTATATTCCGCTACTTTCCCTCTTAGTGTACAGAAGTTCATGAATTCCCATTTAC
AAAAGCCATACGAAATTAACCTGATGGAG
[501 nt withheld, positions 2270-2770]
GTGGCAGAATACCACAGCGAGCCTGTAGAAGATGAGAAACCTTAACAATTCTGCAGTCGACGGTACCGCG
GGCCCGGGATCCACCGGATCTAGATAACTGATCATAATCAGCCATACCACATTTGTAGAGGTTTTACTTG
CTTTAAAAAACCTCCCACACCTCCCCCTGAACCTGAAACATAAAATGAATGCAATTGTTGTTGTTAACTT
GTTTATTGCAGCTTATAATGGTTACAAATAAAGCAATAGCATCACAAATTTCACAAATAAAGCATTTTTT
TCACTGCATTCTAGTTGTGGTTTGTCCAAACTCATCAATGTATCTTAACGCGTAAATTGTAAGCGTTAAT
ATTTTGTTAAAATTCGCGTTAAATTTTTGTTAAATCAGCTCATTTTTTAACCAATAGGCCGAAATCGGCA
AAATCCCTTATAAATCAAAAGAATAGACCGAGATAGGGT
[37 nt withheld, positions 3230-3266]
AAAGAACGTGGACTCCAACGTCAAAGG
[49 nt withheld, positions 3294-3342]
T
[91 nt withheld, positions 3344-3434]
G
[124 nt withheld, positions 3436-3559]
CAGGTGGCACTTTTCGGGGAAATGTGCGCGGAACCCCTATTTGTTTATTTTTCTAAATACATTCAAATAT
GTATCCGCTCATGAGACAATAACCCTGATAAATGCTTCAATAATATTGAAAAAGGAAGAGTCCTGAGGCG
GAAAGAACCAGCTGTGGAATGTGTGTCAGTTAGGGTGTGGAAAGTCCCCAGGCTCCCCAGCAGGCAGAAG
TATGCAAAGCATGCATCTCAATTAGTCAGCAACCAGGTGTGGAAAGTCCCCAGGCTCCCCAGCAGGCAGA
AGTATGCAAAGCATGCATCTCAATTAGTCAGCAACCATAGTCCCGCCCCTAACTCCGCCCATCCCGCCCC
TAACTCCGCCCAGTTCCGCCCATTCTCCGCCCCATGGCTGACTAATTTTTTTTATTTATGCAGAGGCCGA
GGCCGCCTCGGCCTCTGAGCTATTCCAGAAGTAGTGAGGAGGCTTTTTTGGAGGCCTAGGCTTTTGCAAA
GATCGATCAAGAGACAGGATGAGGATCGTTTCGCATGATTGAACAAGATGGATTGCACGCAGGTTCTCCG
GCCGCTTGGGTGGAGAGGCTATTCGGCTATGACTGGGCACAACAGACAATCGGCTGCTCTGATGCCGCCG
TGTTCCGGCTGTCAGCGCAGGGGCGCCCGGTTCTTTTTGTCAAGACCGACCTGTCCGGTGCCCTGAATGA
ACTGCAAGACGAGGCAGCGCGGCTATCGTGGCTGGCCACGACGGGCGTTCCTTGCGCAGCTGTGCTCGAC
GTTGTCACTGAAGCGGGAAGGGACTGGCTGCTATTGGGCGAAGTGCCGGGGCAGGATCTCCTGTCATCTC
ACCTTGCTCCTGCCGAGAAAGTATCCATCATGGCTGATGCAATGCGGCGGCTGCATACGCTTGATCCGGC
TACCTGCCCATTCGACCACCAAGCGAAACATCGCATCGAGCGAGCACGTACTCGGATGGAAGCCGGTCTT
GTCGATCAGGATGATCTGGACGAAGAGCATCAGGGGCTCGCGCCAGCCGAACTGTTCGCCAGGCTCAAGG
CGAGCATGCCCGACGGCGAGGATCTCGTCGTGACCCATGGCGATGCCTGCTTGCCGAATATCATGGTGGA
AAATGGCCGCTTTTCTGGATTCATCGACTGTGGCCGGCTGGGTGTGGCGGACCGCTATCAGGACATAGCG
TTGGCTACCCGTGATATTGCTGAAGAGCTTGGCGGCGAATGGGCTGACCGCTTCCTCGTGCTTTACGGTA
TCGCCGCTCCCGATTCGCAGCGCATCGCCTTCTATCGCCTTCTTGACGAGTTCTTCTGAGCGGGACTCTG
GGGTTCGAAATGACCGACCAAGCGACGCCCAACCTGCCATCACGAGATTTCGATTCCACCGCCGCCTTCT
ATGAAAGGTTGGGCTTCGGAATCGTTTTCCGGGACGCCGGCTGGATGATCCTCCAGCGCGGGGATCTCAT
GCTGGAGTTCTTCGCCCACCCTAGGGGGAGGCTAACTGAAACACGGAAGGAGACAATACCGGAAGGAACC
CGCGCTATGACGGCAATAAAAAGACAGAATAAAACGCACGGTGTTGGGTCGTTTGTTCATAAACGCGGGG
TTCGGTCCCAGGGCTGGCACTCTGTCGATACCCCACCGAGACCCCATTGGGGCCAATACGCCCGCGTTTC
TTCCTTTTCCCCACCCCACCCCCCAAGTTCGGGTGAAGGCCCAGGGCTCGCAGCCAACGTCGGGGCGGCA
GGCCCTGCCATAGCCTCAGGTTACTCATATATACTTTAGATTGATTTAAAACTTCATTTTTAATTTAAAA
GGATCTAGGTGAAGATCCTTTTTGATAATCTCATGACCAAAATCCCTTAACGTGAGTTTTCGTTCCACTG
AGCGTCAGACCCCGTAGAAAAGATCAAAGGATCTTCTTGAGATCCTTTTTTTCTGCGCGTAATCTGCTGC
TTGCAAACAAAAAAACCACCGCTACCAGCGGTGGTTTGTTTGCCGGATCAAGAGCTACCAACTCTTTTTC
CGAAGGTAACTGGCTTCAGCAGAGCGCAGATACCAAATACTGTCCTTCTAGTGTAGCCGTAGTTAGGCCA
CCACTTCAAGAACTCTGTAGCACCGCCTACATACCTCGCTCTGCTAATCCTGTTACCAGTGGCTGCTGCC
AGTGGCGATAAGTCGTGTCTTACCGGGTTGGACTCAAGACGATAGTTACCGGATAAGGCGCAGCGGTCGG
GCTGAACGGGGGGTTCGTGCACACAGCCCAGCTTGGAGCGAACGACCTACACCGAACTGAGATACCTACA
GCGTGAGCTATGAGAAAGCGCCACGCTTCCCGAAGGGAGAAAGGCGGACAGGTATCCGGTAAGCGGCAGG
GTCGGAACAGGAGAGCGCACGAGGGAGCTTCCAGGGGGAAACGCCTGGTATCTTTATAGTCCTGTCGGGT
TTCGCCACCTCTGACTTGAGCGTCGATTTTTGTGATGCTCGTCAGGGGGGCGGAGCCTATGGAAAAACGC
CAGCAACGCGGCCTTTTTACGGTTCCTGGCCTTTTGCTGGCCTTTTGCTCACATGTTCTTTCCTGCGTTA
TCCCCTGATTCTGTGGATAACCGTATTACCGCCATGCAT
